Addgene plasmid #63126: pFastBac1-Ls-AChBP
Purpose: Expression of Lymnaea stagnalis AChBP
Depositing lab: Titia Sixma. Depositing organization: Netherlands Cancer Institute. Publication: Crystal structure of nicotinic acetylcholine receptor homolog AChBP in complex with an alpha-conotoxin PnIA variant. Celie PH, Kasheverov IE, Mordvintsev DY, Hogg RC, van Nierop P, van Elk R, van Rossum-Fikkert SE, Zhmak MN, Bertrand D, Tsetlin V, Sixma TK, Smit AB. Nat Struct Mol Biol. 2005 Jul;12(7):582-8. Epub 2005 Jun 12. 10.1038/nsmb951 PubMed 15951818.
Backbone
  Vector backbone: pFastBac1
  Vector type: Insect Expression
Growth in bacteria
  Bacterial resistance: Ampicillin, 100 μg/mL
  Growth temperature: 37°C
  Growth strain: DH5alpha
  Copy number: Unknown
Gene/Insert
  Gene/Insert name: AChBP
  Species: Lymnaea stagnalis
  Insert size (bp): 693
  Promoter: Polyhedrin
  Cloning method: Restriction Enzyme; 5′ cloning site BamHI (not destroyed); 3′ cloning site EcoRI (not destroyed)
  Sequencing primers: 5′ Polyhedrin Forward (AAATGATAACCATCTCGC); 3′ SV40 poly A Reverse
Terms and licenses: Academic/Nonprofit Terms; Industry Terms: Not Available to Industry
How to cite: pFastBac1-Ls-AChBP was a gift from Titia Sixma (Addgene plasmid # 63126 ; http://n2t.net/addgene:63126 ; RRID:Addgene_63126)
