[The description below was written by a language model from this plasmid's Addgene catalogue record and pLannotate feature annotations shown in this document.]
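Description:
pFastBac1-Ls-AChBP is a baculovirus donor (transfer) plasmid for insect-cell expression, built on the pFastBac1 backbone and about 5.4 kb in the sequenced record. In bacteria it is maintained through a high-copy ColE1/pUC-type origin and selected with ampicillin via the β-lactamase gene. An f1 phage origin and a fragment of the pBR322 bom region are also annotated in the backbone.

The payload is the acetylcholine-binding protein (AChBP) of the great pond snail Lymnaea stagnalis, a soluble homolog of the ligand-binding domain of nicotinic acetylcholine receptors. The roughly 690 bp coding sequence was cloned between retained BamHI and EcoRI sites, downstream of the strong, very late Autographa californica polyhedrin promoter and upstream of an SV40 polyadenylation signal. The short large T antigen fragment in the annotation is simply part of that SV40-derived region. No epitope or purification tags are annotated or recorded.

The expression cassette, together with a gentamicin acetyltransferase gene driven by the class 1 integron Pc promoter, lies between the Tn7R and Tn7L ends of a mini-Tn7 element. In the standard use of this backbone, this arrangement lets Tn7 transposase move the whole segment from the donor plasmid into a baculovirus shuttle genome (bacmid) in a suitable E. coli host, with gentamicin resistance marking the transposed segment. The resulting bacmid is then used to generate recombinant baculovirus that infects insect cells. The stated purpose is expression of Lymnaea AChBP. The associated work concerns a crystal structure of AChBP in complex with an α-conotoxin variant, which is consistent with producing recombinant protein for structural and ligand-binding studies.
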