Features (pLannotate 1.2.2; 15 found; start..end, strand, type, name):
      1..225     -  mobile_element Tn7R: mini-Tn7 element (right end of the Tn7 transposon) Tn7
    292..825     -  CDS            GmR: gentamycin acetyltransferase; aacC1; confers resistance to gentamycin
    995..1023    -  promoter       Pc promoter: intI1 (promoter lies within the coding sequence); class 1 integron promoter
   1001..1348    -  CDS            YPR2_ECOLX (fragment): Protein predicted: Swiss-Prot protein existence level 4. From Escherichia coli.
   1375..1466    +  promoter       polyhedrin promoter: polh from Autographa californica; promoter for the baculovirus polyhedrin gene
   1515..2201    +  CDS            ACHP_LYMST: Experimental evidence at protein level: Swiss-Prot protein existence level 1. Binds to acetylcholine. Modulates neuronal synaptic transmission. From Lymnaea stagnalis (Great pond snail) (Helix stagnalis).
   2314..2397    +  CDS            large T antigen (fragment): large T antigen from SV40 (simian virus 40)
   2420..2554    +  polyA_signal   SV40 poly(A) signal: SV40 polyadenylation signal
   2583..2748    -  mobile_element Tn7L: mini-Tn7 element (left end of the Tn7 transposon) Tn7
   2911..2927    +  CDS            lacZα (fragment): LacZα fragment of β-galactosidase; lacZ fragment
   2932..3386    +  rep_origin     f1 ori (sequence partly withheld): f1 bacteriophage origin of replication; arrow indicates direction of (+) strand synthesis
   3412..3516    +  promoter       AmpR promoter: bla
   3517..4377    +  CDS            AmpR: β-lactamase; bla; confers resistance to ampicillin, carbenicillin, and related antibiotics
   4548..5136    +  rep_origin     ori: high-copy-number ColE1/pMB1/pBR322/pUC origin of replication
   5322..5373    -  misc_feature   bom (fragment): basis of mobility region from pBR322
>Addgene plasmid #63126 | pFastBac1-Ls-AChBP | addgene full sequence | sequence record 350216 | Addgene NGS Result
TGTGGGCGGACAATAAAGTCTTAAACTGAACAAAATAGATCTAAACTATGACAATAAAGTCTTAAACTAG
ACAGAATAGTTGTAAACTGAAATCAGTCCAGTTATGCTGTGAAAAAGCATACTGGACTTTTGTTATGGCT
AAAGCAAACTCTTCATTTTCTGAAGTGCAAATTGCCCGTCGTATTAAAGAGGGGCGTGGCCAAGGGCATG
GTAAAGACTATATTCGCGGCGTTGTGACAATTTACCGAACAACTCCGCGGCCGGGAAGCCGATCTCGGCT
TGAACGAATTGTTAGGTGGCGGTACTTGGGTCGATATCAAAGTGCATCACTTCTTCCCGTATGCCCAACT
TTGTATAGAGAGCCACTGCGGGATCGTCACCGTAATCTGCTTGCACGTAGATCACATAAGCACCAAGCGC
GTTGGCCTCATGCTTGAGGAGATTGATGAGCGCGGTGGCAATGCCCTGCCTCCGGTGCTCGCCGGAGACT
GCGAGATCATAGATATAGATCTCACTACGCGGCTGCTCAAACTTGGGCAGAACGTAAGCCGCGAGAGCGC
CAACAACCGCTTCTTGGTCGAAGGCAGCAAGCGCGATGAATGTCTTACTACGGAGCAAGTTCCCGAGGTA
ATCGGAGTCCGGCTGATGTTGGGAGTAGGTGGCTACGTCTCCGAACTCACGACCGAAAAGATCAAGAGCA
GCCCGCATGGATTTGACTTGGTCAGGGCCGAGCCTACATGTGCGAATGATGCCCATACTTGAGCCACCTA
ACTTTGTTTTAGGGCGACTGCCCTGCTGCGTAACATCGTTGCTGCTCCATAACATCAAACATCGACCCAC
GGCGTAACGCGCTTGCTGCTTGGATGCCCGAGGCATAGACTGTACAAAAAAACAGTCATAACAAGCCATG
AAAACCGCCACTGCGCCGTTACCACCGCTGCGTTCGGTCAAGGTTCTGGACCAGTTGCGTGAGCGCATAC
GCTACTTGCATTACAGTTTACGAACCGAACAGGCTTATGTCAACTGGGTTCGTGCCTTCATCCGTTTCCA
CGGTGTGCGTCACCCGGCAACCTTGGGCAGCAGCGAAGTCGAGGCATTTCTGTCCTGGCTGGCGAACGAG
CGCAAGGTTTCGGTCTCCACGCATCGTCAGGCATTGGCGGCCTTGCTGTTCTTCTACGGCAAGGTGCTGT
GCACGGATCTGCCCTGGCTTCAGGAGATCGGAAGACCTCGGCCGTCGCGGCGCTTGCCGGTGGTGCTGAC
CCCGGATGAAGTGGTTCGCATCCTCGGTTTTCTGGAAGGCGAGCATCGTTTGTTCGCCCAGGACTCTAGC
TATAGTTCTAGTGGTTGGCTACGTATACTCCGGAATATTAATAGATCATGGAGATAATTAAAATGATAAC
CATCTCGCAAATAAATAAGTATTTTACTGTTTTCGTAACAGTTTTGTAATAAAAAAACCTATAAATATTC
CGGATTATTCATACCGTCCCACCATCGGGCGCGGATCCGCCACCATGCGTCGAAACATTTTCTGCCTTGC
TTGTCTCTGGATCGTGCAAGCGTGTCTAAGCTTGGACCGGGCAGACATCTTGTACAACATACGTCAGACA
TCGAGACCGGATGTGATTCCCACACAGCGAGATCGCCCAGTGGCGGTGTCCGTCTCTTTGAAGTTCATCA
ACATCTTGGAAGTGAATGAAATAACCAATGAAGTGGACGTGGTCTTTTGGCAGCAGACGACATGGTCGGA
CAGGACCCTCGCCTGGAACAGTTCTCACTCACCAGATCAGGTTTCCGTGCCAATAAGCTCTTTGTGGGTG
CCTGACCTCGCTGCATACAACGCCATCTCGAAACCTGAAGTCCTTACACCGCAACTGGCCAGGGTCGTAT
CCGATGGTGAAGTGCTGTACATGCCGAGTATCCGCCAGCGGTTCTCCTGCGATGTATCGGGTGTCGATAC
GGAGTCCGGTGCTACATGTCGGATCAAAATTGGTTCCTGGACCCACCACAGTAGAGAGATTTCTGTAGAT
CCCACGACAGAAAATAGTGATGATTCTGAATACTTCTCCCAATACTCTCGCTTTGAAATCTTGGACGTCA
CACAGAAGAAGAACTCGGTTACCTACTCTTGCTGTCCGGAGGCATACGAGGACGTTGAAGTGAGTCTCAA
TTTCCGGAAGAAGGGACGCTCCGAAATTCTTTAGTAAGAATTCAAAGGCCTACGTCGACGAGCTCACTAG
TCGCGGCCGCTTTCGAATCTAGAGCCTGCAGTCTCGAGGCATGCGGTACCAAGCTTGTCGAGAAGTACTA
GAGGATCATAATCAGCCATACCACATTTGTAGAGGTTTTACTTGCTTTAAAAAACCTCCCACACCTCCCC
CTGAACCTGAAACATAAAATGAATGCAATTGTTGTTGTTAACTTGTTTATTGCAGCTTATAATGGTTACA
AATAAAGCAATAGCATCACAAATTTCACAAATAAAGCATTTTTTTCACTGCATTCTAGTTGTGGTTTGTC
CAAACTCATCAATGTATCTTATCATGTCTGGATCTGATCACTGCTTGAGCCTAGGAGATCCGAACCAGAT
AAGTGAAATCTAGTTCCAAACTATTTTGTCATTTTTAATTTTCGTATTAGCTTACGACGCTACACCCAGT
TCCCATCTATTTTGTCACTCTTCCCTAAATAATCCTTAAAAACTCCATTTCCACCCCTCCCAGTTCCCAA
CTATTTTGTCCGCCCACAGCGGGGCATTTTTCTTCCTGTTATGTTTTTAATCAAACATCCTGCCAACTCC
ATGTGACAAACCGTCATCTTCGGCTACTTTTTCTCTGTCACAGAATGAAAATTTTTCTGTCATCTCTTCG
TTATTAATGTTTGTAATTGACTGAATATCAACGCTTATTTGCAGCCTGAATGGCGAATGGG
[124 nt withheld, positions 2932-3055]
C
[91 nt withheld, positions 3057-3147]
A
[49 nt withheld, positions 3149-3197]
CCTTTGACGTTGGAGTCCACGTTCTT
[37 nt withheld, positions 3224-3260]
ACCCTATCTCGGTCTATTCTTTTGATTTATAAGGGATTTTGCCGATTTCGGCCTATTGGTTAAAAAATGA
GCTGATTTAACAAAAATTTAACGCGAATTTTAACAAAATATTAACGCTTACAATTTAGGTGGCACTTTTC
GGGGAAATGTGCGCGGAACCCCTATTTGTTTATTTTTCTAAATACATTCAAATATGTATCCGCTCATGAG
ACAATAACCCTGATAAATGCTTCAATAATATTGAAAAAGGAAGAGTATGAGTATTCAACATTTCCGTGTC
GCCCTTATTCCCTTTTTTGCGGCATTTTGCCTTCCTGTTTTTGCTCACCCAGAAACGCTGGTGAAAGTAA
AAGATGCTGAAGATCAGTTGGGTGCACGAGTGGGTTACATCGAACTGGATCTCAACAGCGGTAAGATCCT
TGAGAGTTTTCGCCCCGAAGAACGTTTTCCAATGATGAGCACTTTTAAAGTTCTGCTATGTGGCGCGGTA
TTATCCCGTATTGACGCCGGGCAAGAGCAACTCGGTCGCCGCATACACTATTCTCAGAATGACTTGGTTG
AGTACTCACCAGTCACAGAAAAGCATCTTACGGATGGCATGACAGTAAGAGAATTATGCAGTGCTGCCAT
AACCATGAGTGATAACACTGCGGCCAACTTACTTCTGACAACGATCGGAGGACCGAAGGAGCTAACCGCT
TTTTTGCACAACATGGGGGATCATGTAACTCGCCTTGATCGTTGGGAACCGGAGCTGAATGAAGCCATAC
CAAACGACGAGCGTGACACCACGATGCCTGTAGCAATGGCAACAACGTTGCGCAAACTATTAACTGGCGA
ACTACTTACTCTAGCTTCCCGGCAACAATTAATAGACTGGATGGAGGCGGATAAAGTTGCAGGACCACTT
CTGCGCTCGGCCCTTCCGGCTGGCTGGTTTATTGCTGATAAATCTGGAGCCGGTGAGCGTGGGTCTCGCG
GTATCATTGCAGCACTGGGGCCAGATGGTAAGCCCTCCCGTATCGTAGTTATCTACACGACGGGGAGTCA
GGCAACTATGGATGAACGAAATAGACAGATCGCTGAGATAGGTGCCTCACTGATTAAGCATTGGTAACTG
TCAGACCAAGTTTACTCATATATACTTTAGATTGATTTAAAACTTCATTTTTAATTTAAAAGGATCTAGG
TGAAGATCCTTTTTGATAATCTCATGACCAAAATCCCTTAACGTGAGTTTTCGTTCCACTGAGCGTCAGA
CCCCGTAGAAAAGATCAAAGGATCTTCTTGAGATCCTTTTTTTCTGCGCGTAATCTGCTGCTTGCAAACA
AAAAAACCACCGCTACCAGCGGTGGTTTGTTTGCCGGATCAAGAGCTACCAACTCTTTTTCCGAAGGTAA
CTGGCTTCAGCAGAGCGCAGATACCAAATACTGTTCTTCTAGTGTAGCCGTAGTTAGGCCACCACTTCAA
GAACTCTGTAGCACCGCCTACATACCTCGCTCTGCTAATCCTGTTACCAGTGGCTGCTGCCAGTGGCGAT
AAGTCGTGTCTTACCGGGTTGGACTCAAGACGATAGTTACCGGATAAGGCGCAGCGGTCGGGCTGAACGG
GGGGTTCGTGCACACAGCCCAGCTTGGAGCGAACGACCTACACCGAACTGAGATACCTACAGCGTGAGCT
ATGAGAAAGCGCCACGCTTCCCGAAGGGAGAAAGGCGGACAGGTATCCGGTAAGCGGCAGGGTCGGAACA
GGAGAGCGCACGAGGGAGCTTCCAGGGGGAAACGCCTGGTATCTTTATAGTCCTGTCGGGTTTCGCCACC
TCTGACTTGAGCGTCGATTTTTGTGATGCTCGTCAGGGGGGCGGAGCCTATGGAAAAACGCCAGCAACGC
GGCCTTTTTACGGTTCCTGGCCTTTTGCTGGCCTTTTGCTCACATGTTCTTTCCTGCGTTATCCCCTGAT
TCTGTGGATAACCGTATTACCGCCTTTGAGTGAGCTGATACCGCTCGCCGCAGCCGAACGACCGAGCGCA
GCGAGTCAGTGAGCGAGGAAGCGGAAGAGCGCCTGATGCGGTATTTTCTCCTTACGCATCTGTGCGGTAT
TTCACACCGCATAGACCAGCCGCGTAACCTGGCAAAATCGGTTACGGTTGAGTAATAAATGGATGCCCTG
CGTAAGCGGG
