>Addgene plasmid #63126 | pFastBac1-Ls-AChBP | depositor partial sequence | sequence record 105674 | Insert DNA Sequence
GATCCGCCACCATGCGTCGAAACATTTTCTGCCTTGCTTGTCTCTGGATCGTGCAAGCGTGTCTAAGCTT
GGACCGGGCAGACATCTTGTACAACATACGTCAGACATCGAGACCGGATGTGATTCCCACACAGCGAGAT
CGCCCAGTGGCGGTGTCCGTCTCTTTGAAGTTCATCAACATCTTGGAAGTGAATGAAATAACCAATGAAG
TGGACGTGGTCTTTTGGCAGCAGACGACATGGTCGGACAGGACCCTCGCCTGGAACAGTTCTCACTCACC
AGATCAGGTTTCCGTGCCAATAAGCTCTTTGTGGGTGCCTGACCTCGCTGCATACAACGCCATCTCGAAA
CCTGAAGTCCTTACACCGCAACTGGCCAGGGTCGTATCCGATGGTGAAGTGCTGTACATGCCGAGTATCC
GCCAGCGGTTCTCCTGCGATGTATCGGGTGTCGATACGGAGTCCGGTGCTACATGTCGGATCAAAATTGG
TTCCTGGACCCACCACAGTAGAGAGATTTCTGTAGATCCCACGACAGAAAATAGTGATGATTCTGAATAC
TTCTCCCAATACTCTCGCTTTGAAATCTTGGACGTCACACAGAAGAAGAACTCGGTTACCTACTCTTGCT
GTCCGGAGGCATACGAGGACGTTGAAGTGAGTCTCAATTTCCGGAAGAAGGGACGCTCCGAAATTCTTTA
GTAAGAATTC
