>Addgene plasmid #63126 | pFastBac1-Ls-AChBP | addgene partial sequence | sequence record 107129 | Polyhedrin-F 5'-AAATGATAACCATCTCGC-3'
CCTATAAATATTCCGGATTATTCATACCGTCCCACCATCGGGCGCGGATCCGCCACCATGCGTCGAAACA
TTTTCTGCCTTGCTTGTCTCTGGATCGTGCAAGCGTGTCTAAGCTTGGACCGGGCAGACATCTTGTACAA
CATACGTCAGACATCGAGACCGGATGTGATTCCCACACAGCGAGATCGCCCAGTGGCGGTGTCCGTCTCT
TTGAAGTTCATCAACATCTTGGAAGTGAATGAAATAACCAATGAAGTGGACGTGGTCTTTTGGCAGCAGA
CGACATGGTCGGACAGGACCCTCGCCTGGAACAGTTCTCACTCACCAGATCAGGTTTCCGTGCCAATAAG
CTCTTTGTGGGTGCCTGACCTCGCTGCATACAACGCCATCTCGAAACCTGAAGTCCTTACACCGCAACTG
GCCAGGGTCGTATCCGATGGTGAAGTGCTGTACATGCCGAGTATCCGCCAGCGGTTCTCCTGCGATGTAT
CGGGTGTCGATACGGAGTCCGGTGCTACATGTCGGATCAAAATTGGTTCCTGGACCCACCACAGTAGAGA
GATTTCTGTAGATCCCACGACAGAAAATAGTGATGATTCTGAATACTTCTCCCAATACTCTCGCTTTGAA
ATCTTGGACGTCACACAGAAGAAGAACTCGGTTACCTACTCTTGCTGTCCGGAGGCATACGAGGACGTTG
AAGTGAGTCTC
