>Addgene plasmid #63126 | pFastBac1-Ls-AChBP | addgene partial sequence | sequence record 107130 | SV40pA-R 5'-GAAATTTGTGATGCTATTGC-3'
TTGCATTCATTTTATGTTTCAGGTTCAGGGGGAGGTGTGGGAGGTTTTTTAAAGCAAGTAAAACCTCTAC
AAATGTGGTATGGCTGATTATGATCCTCTAGTACTTCTCGACAAGCTTGGTACCGCATGCCTCGAGACTG
CAGGCTCTAGATTCGAAAGCGGCCGCGACTAGTGAGCTCGTCGACGTAGGCCTTTGAATTCTTACTAAAG
AATTTCGGAGCGTCCCTTCTTCCGGAAATTGAGACTCACTTCAACGTCCTCGTATGCCTCCGGACAGCAA
GAGTAGGTAACCGAGTTCTTCTTCTGTGTGACGTCCAAGATTTCAAAGCGAGAGTATTGGGAGAAGTATT
CAGAATCATCACTATTTTCTGTCGTGGGATCTACAGAAATCTCTCTACTGTGGTGGGTCCAGGAACCAAT
TTTGATCCGACATGTAGCACCGGACTCCGTATCGACACCCGATACATCGCAGGAGAACCGCTGGCGGATA
CTCGGCATGTACAGCACTTCACCATCGGATACGACCCTGGCCAGTTGCGGTGTAAGGACTTCA
